>Addgene plasmid #179221 | pJH1898 | addgene full sequence | sequence record 354911 | Addgene NGS Result
GAATTGTGAGCGGATAACAATTTCACACAGGAAACAGCTATGACCATGATTACGCCAAGCTGTAAGTTTA
AACATGATCTTACTAACTAACTATTCTCATTTAAATTTTCAGAGCTTAAAAATGGCTGAAATCACTCACA
ACGATGGATACGCTAACAACTTGGAAATGAAATAAGCTTGGGCTGCAGCATGCGGCCGCATTCTTGGAAT
TTCGCGTTTTCCATTTTCCGTTGTTTTTTCATTTTATAAAAGTTTCAGCACCTACATTTTTCAATATTTC
TTCAATGGAGAATAAATCAGTTGAATCAGTTGAAAAACAAAGTCAGAGCTGTGGAAGTCGAAATTTAAGA
GCTTTTTTTTTAATTTTTTATAGTTGTTGTAAAGCTTATTAGTATACCGCACCTACTGTTAATATGAACC
ATCAAATGTTACTCTTCCTTTTTCATTAAAAAAAACTTTCAGTTTGCCCCGCCGGTGCGATTCCTTATAA
GATGCCACAAGTTTTGTTATGCGACCCGACAATTGTTAATATCCGTCCATACGACTATAAGGTTTGGTTT
TATTCGCATTTTATTGTTTTGTTTTTGGATCAACTCTATCAAAAAAACAATATTCGTTCATGATACTAAT
GACTAATGAGTTTTCAGTGCGTTGAAGCAGCAAACGGACAATATCTTCCTGCCGATGGCCGATCTCTTTG
CTGCAAGACCACCACTCTGTACTCGTTTGCCTCGGTTTTTGGAGAGGCTAAAATAAGCCCTCGGCTAGTG
CCAAATCCCCCTCTTTCAGCGATCGAATATGTGCGTCGGTATTTTTTGTTCCTCTTATTTTTTGTCTTAG
ACATCAACGCCGCCGCCGTAAAACAGAAGACATGTTTCCGTACTTCCAGGTCACTTTGAACGTTCACACA
TCCGCCAAAGAGCACTCACCGGAAATTAGAACTGGAGATCATTTTGTGCTGACACCATACAAACTCTACG
AGCCGGCATATTTGAAAAAAATCAAACTGTTCACAGACTTTGGTCATGGCTCATTTGTGCATGTTATACT
TTTTGGTAAATCTATTGAACATGTTCGGAGTGTTCATGCGAGCGTAACTAAGTTTTGAGAAAAAAAGAAT
GAGAGAATAACTAGGGCTTTTGTCTTTTTTTGTGAATATCTGGTTATGTTTGAAGATCCAATGTCAACAA
CTGAAACAATGCAACTTTATTATGACCGACCAACATCCAATGGGAAAACTATCAATTTAGATGAGCCAAT
TCCAGACGGAGGTTTCAATAATTAAAAAAAAATTAAGAATAATCAAATAACATGCGCTTTTCAGGATTCA
TTTCTAAGAAAATATTCAATGCGGCTCCAATTACACAAATAGAAAACCCATCACGTCCGGGTCCAATAAA
AGAATGTGAGAACTTTCTTCTTGAAAAATGAACATATTGAATTGCACCAAACGCAAACAAGAAACTCTAA
ATTTCAGATCGAAAATTGTGGATTGTGCTCATTTTCAAGACCACAAGCCCGTTTGGTCGAGTTTATATTC
TTTCCACCAAGGATTTGCACAGCAAGTATAGATCAGTCACCGATTTTTTGAAATCCGACACAGGAAACAT
GCTAGGAACTCCTGTGGCTGGAACTTATTTTTATGTGAGTTTTGTTTTGAACCCTCAACTATAAAATTGT
CGGCCCGTTTTGTTTTCAGCTCACCACCGACTGATTTTCATTTCAAAATTAATGCAGATTTCTACGTGTT
CTTTTTCAAATAAATTTATATATTTTTTGTTCTCTCACAAAATAAATAATTTCGAGAGTTAAGTGATCAT
TCTCAGACATATTCTATAATTGTCCGTCAGGAAACAGATAGAGGAACCTTTGATAAATAAATTATAAAAG
GCCGACAGGGAAATGCTTCTCCCTCGACTCTGTTAGAAGCGAAGAGGCAATTTTTAAAAATTTCCCATTT
TTATGCGTTTTTCTGATTTCCAAAGTCACGCATCATTTACCAACCGCAACGATTCATAAGGACGTAATGT
TGATTTTCTGGACGATTTTTATATAGTTTTGATGTGAAATTCGCTTTATTTGTCTGAAAGTGGAACAGAT
TTAGTGTGGATTTAACCGAAAAATGCAGATCTTTTAAAAATTTAAACCAGTGTTTTGTTGCCTTATTTGC
GAAAAAAAATTGTGATATTTCGAGTATTGCTGCAATTTGATTAGTAAAATGTTAGGATATAAGTATTTAA
AAAGTATAATTGGTTGAATTTTCTTTTTCATCACCGACTTCCAAAAATATAGAGATACTGAGTTTTCACC
ATTTTTTGAATGTAAATAAAAACATTTTGAACACTTGTGCTGGGATTCAATCCAAATACATTCACTGTCA
TTTAATATTATTATATATCAAAATAAAACGCATAACTTTTTCTGTTTTTTTTTAAATTTTTTCAAAATGT
AGGTTTGGTAAGTTAAGGTAAGGTTAGGCAATGTAGGTAAACACGAGATGATACTCCACGTTGAAAATTG
TTTTCATAAATACAGTTTAGATTGAACTGAAGGATTTTATCGTCTAATAGAATATAATTTTTTAGTTCAA
GATTTAGGATTTGTTTTCACTTTTTTTTAGATTCAAGACATATATCTCGCAAAATGAGTTTTGTCTTTGA
GCCATCTTGTCATCATAGCACATTGAATTTTGTTGTTCGCAAGACGGAATATATGTTCCCAGCTGCAAAT
TTTGTGTCGGATATTTCTTCTTTAGCGAAAGGCGTTAAAAACCAAAAATAGTCGAAGCGTTTGATATGTG
TCCCGTTGGTTTTTCGTGTCCATCTATTCTGTTTCGAGTACACATGTTGCGACGCGGCACTGATGAAAAA
GTGAAAGAGCTAGTGTCACACACAAACACTAAGTATGCTCATGTGAGTGTGTAGATATGTGTAGATGTAT
GTCCTGAAGGAATAAAAAGACTTTTTGAAGCTACATTTTTAAACAAAAAAAGACAGAAACATGAAGCACA
ACTCTCTATTCTGTCGAACGGCGTGTGCAACTCACGCACACCCAAAAATATGAAATATAACATTCGCACC
AACAAAGCGCGAATATCAATGAATCTCGAGGGAACGATGGCTGCCTGCCGGCGCGTGTTGCTCTTCTGTC
ATTGGGATAACTGGCGGGTCTGTTGGGTCCGTCCTTTAGACCATTTGACTACACTGCCCTGCATATGTGT
GAAACGTCGTCGTTGCTGTTGGGAGCTGTCTGTGTGTATGTGTGTGTGTGTGAGTATGGAGCAGTAAAAA
GCTGCCGATACGAGAAGCGTCGCCCCGGACGGACGGCGATGGCGCATCGCCAAATGTGTCATTTTAGTTG
TCTTCACGAACCAGAGGGCCCACGACGGACGGGCGGCCACGCCCACCTCAACCAGAATATCCTTCCTTCT
CCCACCCACCCTTGCGGACGCGCGGATGCGCTGAACAAAAAGGCGACGAAGAAGAAGAAGAAGAAGCTGA
ACGAAGAAAAAAGCATCAAAAGAAGTGAAGCGGCTCTACCACCCCGACCACCTTCCTCCACAGGAAGGAC
GCCGTTTTCATCCCGGGATTGGCCAAAGGACCCAAAGGTATGTTTCGAATGATACTAACATAACATAGAA
CATTTTCAGGAGGACCCTTGGCTAGCGTCGACGGATCCCC
[1566 nt withheld, positions 3681-5246]
TGACGGATCCCCGAGATCTTCAGCGCTCAGCATTCGTAGAATTGTAAGTTTAAACTTTCTCATACTAACT
AACGCGCTCTATTTAAATTTTCAGAATTCGCTGTCTCATCCTACTTTCACCTAGTTAACTGCTTGTCTTA
AAATCTATGCTTCTCTTTAGTATCTAAAATTTTCCTAGAAGCTTACAAGTATATAAATGGTCTCTTCTCA
ATAAAGGTTGTATATTTATTCATCTTATTGAATCTGCCATTTCCTCGTTTTTGCGAGTTTATATACCTTC
CAATTTTCTTTCTATTGTATTTTCAACTTCTAATTTTAATTCAGGGAAACTGCTTCAACGCATCGGTACC
CTATGGTCTCAAAGGGTGAAGAAGATAACATGGCAATTATTAAAGAGTTTATGCGTTTCAAGGTGCATAT
GGAGGGATCTGTCAATGGGCATGAGTTTGAAATTGAAGGTGAAGGAGAAGGCCGACCATATGAGGGAACA
CAAACCGCAAAACTAAAGGTAAGTTTAAACATATATATACTAACTAACCCTGATTATTTAAATTTTCAGG
TAACTAAAGGCGGACCATTACCATTCGCCTGGGACATCCTCTCTCCACAGTTCATGTATGGAAGTAAAGC
TTATGTTAAACATCCGGCAGATATACCAGATTATTTGAAACTTTCATTCCCGGAGGGTTTTAAGTGGGAA
CGCGTAATGAATTTTGAAGACGGAGGAGTTGTTACAGTGACGCAAGACTCAAGGTAAGTTTAAACAGTTC
GGTACTAACTAACCATACATATTTAAATTTTCAGCCTCCAAGATGGAGAATTTATTTATAAAGTCAAACT
TCGAGGAACGAATTTCCCCTCGGATGGATCTGTTATGCAGAAGAAGACTATGGGATGGGAAGCTTCAAGT
GAAAGAATGTACCCTGAAGACGGTGCTCTTAAGGGAGAGATTAAACAACGTCTTAAATTGAAAGATGGAG
GACATTACGATGCTGAGGTAAGTTTAAACATGATTTTACTAACTAACTAATCTGATTTAAATTTTCAGGT
GAAGACAACTTACAAAGCCAAAAAACCAGTTCAGCTGCCAGGAGCGTACAATGTTAATATTAAACTGGAT
ATCACCTCCCACAACGAGGATTACACTATCGTTGAGCAATATGAAAGAGCTGAAGGGCGGCACTCGACAG
GTGGCATGGATGAATTGTATAAGTAGGAGCTCCCGAGATCTTCAGCGCTCAGCATTCGTAGAATTGTAAG
TTTAAACTTTCTCATACTAACTAACGCGCTCTATTTAAATTTTCAGAATTCCAACTGAGCGCCGGTCGCT
ACCATTACCAACTTGTCTGGTGTCAAAAATAATAGGGGCCGCTGTCATCAGAGTAAGTTTAAACTGAGTT
CTACTAACTAACGAGTAATATTTAAATTTTCAGCATCTCGCGCCCGTGCCTCTGACTTCTAAGTCCAATT
ACTCTTCAACATCCCTACATGCTCTTTCTCCCTGTGCTCCCACCCCCTATTTTTGTTATTATCAAAAAAC
TTCTCTTAATTTCTTTGTTTTTTAGCTTCTTTTAAGTCACCTCTAACAATGAAATTGTGTAGATTCAAAA
ATAGAATTAATTCGTAATAAAAAGTCGAAAAAAATTGTGCTCCCTCCCCCCATTAATAATAATTCTATCC
CAAAATCTACACAATGTTCTGTGTACACTTCTTATGTTTTTTACTTCTGATAAATTTTTTTGAAACATCA
TAGAAAAAACCGCACACAAAATACCTTATCATATGTTACGTTTCAGTTTATGACCGCAATTTTTATTTCT
TCGCACGTCTGGGCCTCTCATGACGTCAAATCATGCTCATCGTGAAAAAGTTTTGGAGTATTTTTGGAAT
TTTTCAATCAAGTGAAAGTTTATGAAATTAATTTTCCTGCTTTTGCTTTTTGGGGTTTCCCCTATTGTTT
GTCAAGATTTCGAGGACGGCGTTTTTCTTGCTAAAATCACAAGTATTGATGAGCACGATGCAAGAAAGAT
CGGAAGAAGGTTTGGGTTTGAGGCTCAGTGGAAGGTGAGTAGAAGTTGATAATTTGAAAGTGGAGTAGTG
TCTATGGGGTTTTTGCCTTAAATGACAGAATACATTCCCAATATACCAAACATAACTGTTTCCTACTAGT
CGGCCGTACGGGCCCTTTCGTCTCGCGCGTTTCGGTGATGACGGTGAAAACCTCTGACACATGCAGCTCC
CGGAGACGGTCACAGCTTGTCTGTAAGCGGATGCCGGGAGCAGACAAGCCCGTCAGGGCGCGTCAGCGGG
TGTTGGCGGGTGTCGGGGCTGGCTTAACTATGCGGCATCAGAGCAGATTGTACTGAGAGTGCACCATATG
CGGTGTGAAATACCGCACAGATGCGTAAGGAGAAAATACCGCATCAGGCGGCCTTAAGGGCCTCGTGATA
CGCCTATTTTTATAGGTTAATGTCATGATAATAATGGTTTCTTAGACGTCAGGTGGCACTTTTCGGGGAA
ATGTGCGCGGAACCCCTATTTGTTTATTTTTCTAAATACATTCAAATATGTATCCGCTCATGAGACAATA
ACCCTGATAAATGCTTCAATAATATTGAAAAAGGAAGAGTATGAGTATTCAACATTTCCGTGTCGCCCTT
ATTCCCTTTTTTGCGGCATTTTGCCTTCCTGTTTTTGCTCACCCAGAAACGCTGGTGAAAGTAAAAGATG
CTGAAGATCAGTTGGGTGCACGAGTGGGTTACATCGAACTGGATCTCAACAGCGGTAAGATCCTTGAGAG
TTTTCGCCCCGAAGAACGTTTTCCAATGATGAGCACTTTTAAAGTTCTGCTATGTGGCGCGGTATTATCC
CGTATTGACGCCGGGCAAGAGCAACTCGGTCGCCGCATACACTATTCTCAGAATGACTTGGTTGAGTACT
CACCAGTCACAGAAAAGCATCTTACGGATGGCATGACAGTAAGAGAATTATGCAGTGCTGCCATAACCAT
GAGTGATAACACTGCGGCCAACTTACTTCTGACAACGATCGGAGGACCGAAGGAGCTAACCGCTTTTTTG
CACAACATGGGGGATCATGTAACTCGCCTTGATCGTTGGGAACCGGAGCTGAATGAAGCCATACCAAACG
ACGAGCGTGACACCACGATGCCTGTAGCAATGGCAACAACGTTGCGCAAACTATTAACTGGCGAACTACT
TACTCTAGCTTCCCGGCAACAATTAATAGACTGGATGGAGGCGGATAAAGTTGCAGGACCACTTCTGCGC
TCGGCCCTTCCGGCTGGCTGGTTTATTGCTGATAAATCTGGAGCCGGTGAGCGTGGGTCTCGCGGTATCA
TTGCAGCACTGGGGCCAGATGGTAAGCCCTCCCGTATCGTAGTTATCTACACGACGGGGAGTCAGGCAAC
TATGGATGAACGAAATAGACAGATCGCTGAGATAGGTGCCTCACTGATTAAGCATTGGTAACTGTCAGAC
CAAGTTTACTCATATATACTTTAGATTGATTTAAAACTTCATTTTTAATTTAAAAGGATCTAGGTGAAGA
TCCTTTTTGATAATCTCATGACCAAAATCCCTTAACGTGAGTTTTCGTTCCACTGAGCGTCAGACCCCGT
AGAAAAGATCAAAGGATCTTCTTGAGATCCTTTTTTTCTGCGCGTAATCTGCTGCTTGCAAACAAAAAAA
CCACCGCTACCAGCGGTGGTTTGTTTGCCGGATCAAGAGCTACCAACTCTTTTTCCGAAGGTAACTGGCT
TCAGCAGAGCGCAGATACCAAATACTGTTCTTCTAGTGTAGCCGTAGTTAGGCCACCACTTCAAGAACTC
TGTAGCACCGCCTACATACCTCGCTCTGCTAATCCTGTTACCAGTGGCTGCTGCCAGTGGCGATAAGTCG
TGTCTTACCGGGTTGGACTCAAGACGATAGTTACCGGATAAGGCGCAGCGGTCGGGCTGAACGGGGGGTT
CGTGCACACAGCCCAGCTTGGAGCGAACGACCTACACCGAACTGAGATACCTACAGCGTGAGCTATGAGA
AAGCGCCACGCTTCCCGAAGGGAGAAAGGCGGACAGGTATCCGGTAAGCGGCAGGGTCGGAACAGGAGAG
CGCACGAGGGAGCTTCCAGGGGGAAACGCCTGGTATCTTTATAGTCCTGTCGGGTTTCGCCACCTCTGAC
TTGAGCGTCGATTTTTGTGATGCTCGTCAGGGGGGCGGAGCCTATGGAAAAACGCCAGCAACGCGGCCTT
TTTACGGTTCCTGGCCTTTTGCTGGCCTTTTGCTCACATGTTCTTTCCTGCGTTATCCCCTGATTCTGTG
GATAACCGTATTACCGCCTTTGAGTGAGCTGATACCGCTCGCCGCAGCCGAACGACCGAGCGCAGCGAGT
CAGTGAGCGAGGAAGCGGAAGAGCGCCCAATACGCAAACCGCCTCTCCCCGCGCGTTGGCCGATTCATTA
ATGCAGCTGGCACGACAGGTTTCCCGACTGGAAAGCGGGCAGTGAGCGCAACGCAATTAATGTGAGTTAG
CTCACTCATTAGGCACCCCAGGCTTTACACTTTATGCTTCCGGCTCGTATGTTGTGTG
Features (pLannotate 1.2.2; 12 found; start..end, strand, type, name):
      4..20      +  protein_bind   lac operator: The lac repressor binds to the lac operator to inhibit transcription in E. coli. This inhibition can be relieved by adding lactose or isopropyl-β-D-thiogalactopyranoside (IPTG). lac repressor encoded by lacI
   3681..5246    +  CDS            unc-7 (sequence withheld): UNC7_CAEEL - Also known as unc-12 From Caenorhabditis elegans.
   5599..6459    +  CDS            mCherry: mCherry is a basic (constitutively fluorescent) red fluorescent protein published in 2004, derived from Discosoma sp.. It is reported to be a very rapidly-maturing monomer with low acid sensitivity.
   7158..7310    +  CDS            aex-5 (fragment): AEX5_CAEEL - Also known as kpc-3 From Caenorhabditis elegans.
   7438..7473    +  CDS            rop (fragment): Rop protein, which maintains plasmids at low copy number; rop
   7575..7674    +  misc_feature   bom (fragment): basis of mobility region from pBR322
   7772..7876    +  promoter       AmpR promoter: bla
   7877..8737    +  CDS            AmpR: β-lactamase; bla; confers resistance to ampicillin, carbenicillin, and related antibiotics
   8908..9496    +  rep_origin     ori: high-copy-number ColE1/pMB1/pBR322/pUC origin of replication
   9679..9771    +  CDS            lacI (fragment): lac repressor; lacI; The lac repressor binds to the lac operator to inhibit transcription in E. coli. This inhibition can be relieved by adding lactose or isopropyl-β-D-thiogalactopyranoside (IPTG).
   9784..9805    +  protein_bind   CAP binding site: CAP binding activates transcription in the presence of cAMP. E. coli catabolite activator protein
   9820..9850    +  promoter       lac promoter: promoter for the E. coli lac operon
