[The description below was written by a language model from this plasmid's Addgene catalogue record and pLannotate feature annotations shown in this document.]
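Description:
pJH1898 is a C. elegans expression plasmid built on a pBluescript (pBSK)-type backbone, about 9.9 kb in total, and maintained in E. coli as a high-copy plasmid. Propagation relies on a ColE1/pUC-type origin, and selection on the β-lactamase (AmpR) gene with its own promoter, which confers ampicillin resistance. The feature table also picks up backbone remnants that play no role in the worm: lac promoter, operator and CAP site elements, and short fragments of lacI, rop and the pBR322 bom region.

The payload is the coding sequence of unc-7, a C. elegans innexin (invertebrate gap junction subunit), cloned between XmaI and BlpI sites. It is driven by the acr-2 promoter, which the record describes as giving neural expression. The promoter is not annotated in the feature table but presumably lies in the roughly 3.6 kb unannotated stretch upstream of unc-7. Downstream, separated by a gap of a few hundred bases, is a red fluorescent protein detected as mCherry, corresponding to the worm-adapted wCherry. The purpose line names an "UrSL" element between the two, which suggests an SL2-type trans-splicing spacer yielding a separately translated reporter. However, the catalogue also lists wCherry as a C-terminal tag, so the record is ambiguous on whether the two proteins are fused. An unc-54 3' UTR is stated to terminate the cassette; the short aex-5 fragment annotated after the reporter probably reflects genomic sequence carried along with that UTR.

The construct is suited to generating transgenic worms that express UNC-7 in acr-2-positive neurons, with red fluorescence marking those cells. The associated work studied how gap junctions shape motor circuit activity and the bias toward forward locomotion.
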