Addgene plasmid #179221: pJH1898
Purpose: Pacr-2::UNC-7-UrSL-wCherry unc-54 3' UTR C.elegans neural expression of UNC-7-wCherry
Depositing lab: Mei Zhen. Publication: An imbalancing act: gap junctions reduce the backward motor circuit activity to bias C. elegans for forward locomotion. Kawano T, Po MD, Gao S, Leung G, Ryu WS, Zhen M. Neuron. 2011 Nov 17;72(4):572-86. doi: 10.1016/j.neuron.2011.09.005. PubMed 22099460.
Backbone
  Vector backbone: pBSK
  Backbone manufacturer: stratagene
  Backbone size w/o insert (bp): 8292
  Total vector size (bp): 9861
  Vector type: Worm Expression
Growth in bacteria
  Bacterial resistance: Ampicillin, 100 μg/mL
  Growth temperature: 37°C
  Growth strain: DH5alpha
  Copy number: High Copy
Gene/Insert
  Gene/Insert name: UNC-7
  Species: C. elegans (nematode)
  Insert size (bp): 1569
  Entrez Gene: unc-7 (a.k.a. CELE_R07D5.1)
  Promoter: Pacr-2
  Tag / fusion protein: wCherry (C terminal on backbone)
  Cloning method: Restriction Enzyme; 5′ cloning site XmaI (not destroyed); 3′ cloning site BlpI (not destroyed)
  Sequencing primers: 5′ GgatccccATGCTCGGCTCCT; 3′ CGGGgatccgTCAGTC
Terms and licenses: Academic/Nonprofit Terms; Industry Terms: Not Available to Industry
How to cite: pJH1898 was a gift from Mei Zhen (Addgene plasmid # 179221 ; http://n2t.net/addgene:179221 ; RRID:Addgene_179221)
